Addgene plasmid #20318: pTE-10M0X
Depositing lab: Dirk Schnappinger. Depositing organization: Cornell University. Publication: Improved tetracycline repressors for gene silencing in mycobacteria. Klotzsche M, Ehrt S, Schnappinger D. Nucleic Acids Res. 2009 Apr;37(6):1778-88. doi: 10.1093/nar/gkp015. Epub 2009 Jan 27. PubMed 19174563.
Backbone
  Vector backbone: pTE-mcs
  Backbone size w/o insert (bp): 5133
  Vector type: Bacterial Expression
Growth in bacteria
  Bacterial resistance: Hygromycin, 200 μg/mL
  Growth temperature: 37°C
  Growth strain: DH5alpha
  Copy number: Low Copy
Gene/Insert
  Gene/Insert name: Pimyc-tetR#10
  Species: synthetic gene derived from Tn10 tetR
  Insert size (bp): 970
  Cloning method: Restriction Enzyme; 5′ cloning site PacI (not destroyed); 3′ cloning site NotI (not destroyed)
  Sequencing primers: 5′ n/a
Terms and licenses: Academic/Nonprofit Terms; Industry Terms: Not Available to Industry
Depositor comments: There are minor discrepancies between depositor's and Addgene's sequence. Depositor is aware of these and thinks they should not have any affect on function.
How to cite: pTE-10M0X was a gift from Dirk Schnappinger (Addgene plasmid # 20318 ; http://n2t.net/addgene:20318 ; RRID:Addgene_20318)
