[The description below was written by a language model from this plasmid's Addgene catalogue record and pLannotate feature annotations shown in this document.]
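Description:
pTE-10M0X is a bacterial expression plasmid built on the pTE-mcs backbone (about 5.1 kb) and carrying a roughly 970 bp insert, Pimyc-tetR#10, cloned between PacI and NotI sites that both remain intact. The depositor's full sequence is 6,103 nt. The insert pairs a promoter designated Pimyc with a synthetic tetracycline repressor gene derived from Tn10 tetR. The feature table locates the tetR coding sequence on the minus strand, next to a remnant of a pBluescript-type multiple cloning site. The annotation software did not call the Pimyc promoter itself, so its position can only be inferred as lying upstream of tetR within the insert.

The plasmid is propagated in E. coli through a ColE1/pMB1-type origin. That origin is generically annotated as high copy, but the catalogue lists the plasmid as low copy. Selection is with hygromycin, conferred by the Streptomyces hygroscopicus hygromycin phosphotransferase gene. An rrnB T2 terminator and short fragments of lacI and β-lactamase are also detected; the fragments appear to be non-functional leftovers from earlier cloning steps. About 2.8 kb downstream of the hyg gene has no annotation, and the record does not say what it contains, so any mycobacterial replication or integration function cannot be confirmed from these fields.

The associated publication concerns improved tetracycline repressors for gene silencing in mycobacteria. This suggests the construct supplies TetR for tetracycline-regulated control of target genes placed under tet operator-containing promoters, where binding of tetracycline lowers the repressor's affinity for its operator. The depositor notes minor sequence discrepancies with the repository's sequencing that are not expected to affect function.
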