Features (pLannotate 1.2.2; 7 found; start..end, strand, type, name):
     27..57      -  misc_feature   MCS (fragment): pBluescript multiple cloning site
    209..829     -  CDS            tetR: TETR2_ECOLX - Experimental evidence at protein level: Swiss-Prot protein existence level 1. TetR is the repressor of the tetracycline resistance element; its N-terminal region forms a helix-turn-helix structure and binds DNA. Binding of tetracycline to TetR reduces the repressor affinity for the tetracycline resistance gene (tetA) promoter operator sites. From Escherichia coli.
   1056..1083    -  terminator     rrnB T2 terminator: transcription terminator T2 from the E. coli rrnB gene
   1106..1161    -  CDS            lacI (fragment): lac repressor; lacI; The lac repressor binds to the lac operator to inhibit transcription in E. coli. This inhibition can be relieved by adding lactose or isopropyl-β-D-thiogalactopyranoside (IPTG).
   1344..1932    -  rep_origin     ori: high-copy-number ColE1/pMB1/pBR322/pUC origin of replication
   2104..2179    -  CDS            bla(M) (fragment): β-lactamase lacking the signal sequence; bla(M); allows cytosolic expression of β-lactamase
   2296..3288    +  CDS            hyg: KHYB_STRHY - Experimental evidence at protein level: Swiss-Prot protein existence level 1. The aminoglycoside phosphotransferases achieve inactivation of their antibiotic substrates by phosphorylation. From Streptomyces hygroscopicus.
>Addgene plasmid #20318 | pTE-10M0X | depositor full sequence | sequence record 9553 | Author sequence
AACGTTCTCGGCTCGATGATCCCCGGCGGGCCCCCCCTCGAGGTCGACGGTATCGATTTAATTAATATGC
ATCAATTGATTTAAATACTAGTGTTAACTATTTAATTGGGGACCCTAGAGGTCCCCTTTTTTATTTTAAA
AATTTTTTCNAAGGGGACCTCTAGGGTCCCCAGCTGGCTAGCGAGTCATGAGGTNACCATGGTCATTAGG
AGCCGCTCTCGCACTTCAGCTGCTTCTCCAAGCCGCAGATGATCAGCTCCAGGCCGAACAAGAAGGCCGG
CTCGGCGCCCTGGTGGTCGAACAGCTCGATGGCCTGGCGCAGCAACGGCGGCATGCTGTCGGTGGTCGGG
GTCTCGCGCTCCTCCTTGGCGACCTGGTGCTCCTGGTCCTCCAACACGCAGCCCAGGGTGAAGTGGCCCA
CGGCCGACAGGGCGTACAACGCGTTCTCCAGCGAGAAGCCCTGCTGGCACAGGAAGGCCAACTGGTTCTC
CAGGGTCTCGTACTGCTTCTCGGTCGGCCGGGTGCCCAGGTGCACCTTGGCGCCGTCGCGGTGGCTCAGC
AAGGCGCAGCGGAAGCTCTTGGCGTTGTTGCGCAGGAAGTCCTGCCAGCTCTCGCCCTCCAGCGGGCAGA
AGTGGGTGTGGTGGCGGTCCAACATCTCGATGGCCAGGGCGTCGAGCAGGGCCCGCTTGTTCTTGACGTG
CCAGTACAGGGTCGGCTGCTCGACGCCCAGCTTCTGGGCCAGCTTGCGGGTGGTCAGGCCCTCGATGCCG
ACCTCGTTCAGCAGCTCCAGGGCGGAGTTGATGACCTTGGACTTGTCCAGGCGGGACATTGCGAAGTGAT
TCCTCCTGATGGTACCGGATCCGTGGCAGGAGGGTCGCCTGCGTCGGCAACTCGCCCAGGCTACACGAGA
GCCCTCGACTGCGAAAATGCCGACCAGGCACCACCGCACTCCAGGCTTAACCCGGTGCGACGATCCAATA
TTACGAGATCTGATATCCTCGAGGCATGCCACGTGCCTGCAGGTTTAAACGCGGCCGCAAACAGTATTAA
ACGCAAAAAGGCCATCCGTCAGGATGGCCTTCTGCTTAGCTAATCAACTAGTTCTAGCTGCATTAATGAA
TCGGCCAACGCGCGGGGAGAGGCGGTTTGCGTATTGGGCGCTCTTCCGCTTCCTCGCTCACTGACTCGCT
GCGCTCGGTCGTTCGGCTGCGGCGAGCGGTATCAGCTCACTCAAAGGCGGTAATACGGTTATCCACAGAA
TCAGGGGATAACGCAGGAAAGAACATGTGAGCAAAAGGCCAGCAAAAGGCCAGGAACCGTAAAAAGGCCG
CGTTGCTGGCGTTTTTCCATAGGCTCCGCCCCCCTGACGAGCATCACAAAAATCGACGCTCAAGTCAGAG
GTGGCGAAACCCGACAGGACTATAAAGATACCAGGCGTTTCCCCCTGGAAGCTCCCTCGTGCGCTCTCCT
GTTCCGACCCTGCCGCTTACCGGATACCTGTCCGCCTTTCTCCCTTCGGGAAGCGTGGCGCTTTCTCATA
GCTCACGCTGTAGGTATCTCAGTTCGGTGTAGGTCGTTCGCTCCAAGCTGGGCTGTGTGCACGAACCCCC
CGTTCAGCCCGACCGCTGCGCCTTATCCGGTAACTATCGTCTTGAGTCCAACCCGGTAAGACACGACTTA
TCGCCACTGGCAGCAGCCACTGGTAACAGGATTAGCAGAGCGAGGTATGTAGGCGGTGCTACAGAGTTCT
TGAAGTGGTGGCCTAACTACGGCTACACTAGAAGGACAGTATTTGGTATCTGCGCTCTGCTGAAGCCAGT
TACCTTCGGAAAAAGAGTTGGTAGCTCTTGATCCGGCAAACAAACCACCGCTGGTAGCGGTGGTTTTTTT
GTTTGCAAGCAGCAGATTACGCGCAGAAAAAAAGGATCTCAAGAAGATCCTTTGATCTTTTCTACGGGGT
CTGACGCTCAGTGGAACGAAAACTCACGTTAAGGGATTTTGGTCATGAGATTATCAAAAAGGATCTTCAC
CTAGATCCTTTTAAATTAAAAATGAAGTTTTAAATCAATCTAAAGTATATATGAGTAAACTTGGTCTGAC
AGTTACCAATGCTTAATCAGTGAGGCACCTATCTCAGCGATCTGTCTATTTCGTTCATCCATAGTTGCCT
GACTCCCCGGACGTGGCCGACCAGCCCGTCATCGTCAACGCCTGACCGCGGTGCGGACAGGCCGTGTCGC
GACCGGCCGTGCGGAATTAAGCCGGCCCGTACCCTGTGAATAGAGGTCCGCTGTGACACAAGAATCCCTG
TTACTTCTCGACCGTATTGATTCGGATGATTCCTACGCGAGCCTGCGGAACGACCAGGAATTCTGGGAGC
CGCTGGCCCGCCGAGCCCTGGAGGAGCTCGGGCTGCCGGTGCCGCCGGTGCTGCGGGTGCCCGGCGAGAG
CACCAACCCCGTACTGGTCGGCGAGCCCGACCCGGTGATCAAGCTGTTCGGCGAGCACTGGTGCGGTCCG
GAGAGCCTCGCGTCGGAGTCGGAGGCGTACGCGGTCCTGGCGGACGCCCCGGTGCCGGTGCCCCGCCTCC
TCGGCCGCGGCGAGCTGCGGCCCGGCACCGGAGCCTGGCCGTGGCCCTACCTGGTGATGAGCCGGATGAC
CGGCACCACCTGGCGGTCCGCGATGGACGGCACGACCGACCGGAACGCGCTGCTCGCCCTGGCCCGCGAA
CTCGGCCGGGTGCTCGGCCGGCTGCACAGGGTGCCGCTGACCGGGAACACCGTGCTCACCCCCCATTCCG
AGGTCTTCCCGGAACTGCTGCGGGAACGCCGCGCGGCGACCGTCGAGGACCACCGCGGGTGGGGCTACCT
CTCGCCCCGGCTGCTGGACCGCCTGGAGGACTGGCTGCCGGACGTGGACACGCTGCTGGCCGGCCGCGAA
CCCCGGTTCGTCCACGGCGACCTGCACGGGACCAACATCTTCGTGGACCTGGCCGCGACCGAGGTCACCG
GGATCGTCGACTTCACCGACGTCTATGCGGGAGACTCCCGCTACAGCCTGGTGCAACTGCATCTCAACGC
CTTCCGGGGCGACCGCGAGATCCTGGCCGCGCTGCTCGACGGGGCGCAGTGGAAGCGGACCGAGGACTTC
GCCCGCGAACTGCTCGCCTTCACCTTCCTGCACGACTTCGAGGTGTTCGAGGAGACCCCGCTGGATCTCT
CCGGCTTCACCGATCCGGAGGAACTGGCGCAGTTCCTCTGGGGGCCGCCGGACACCGCCCCCGGCGCCTG
ACGCCCCGGGCCGCCCGGCGCCGCCCCCGGCCCCCGGCGGCCGGCCGCCCGGAGCCCCGCCCGCGCTCGG
GAGCCCCGGGCCCGCGCCGAAGCCCGCTGCTGCGAGCCCGGAGCGGGCCGGCCGACGGCGGTGCGGGCCC
GGCGGCGGACGCTCAGCAGCGGCGGGCGTGAAAGGCCCTGGCATCCTCGATCATCTCCTCCAGGGTGGTC
GGCCGAGCTTCCATCCCAGCTCGGCAAGGATCAACGAGGACAGTCGCACGACGAAGTTCTTCTGGATCGC
GCCCGTGCTGGAAGCACTCAACCTCGAAGCGTGTGGTTGCGGAGCCATCTAGCAACCACACGAAACATGC
GCAACGAACCGCGCAACGAACAACGCCTAGAACTGGCCCTAGATGAGCTGACTCGTATCGTTGGTAAACC
TAGTTTGACCAGCATGTTTTAACTACGTTCGGTGAGCTGTCAACGGGGCCTGTAACGGCACAACGAACCG
TGCAACGAGAGTGGCCACGGATGCCACCACAGGCACTACAACGGAGTTCGCCACGTACATCACCACAACC
ACCGATTCTGGCGGTGAGCTCCCCGATATTCAGCGGAAATGGCTTGGTATCGACCAAGATTCGTAGAACC
CCGTCTCGTCTGGCTGGTATTCAAAACGGGCGCAACGAAACACGCAACGAGACAGGCATGGCCCAAACCA
GAAAACTAGCGTCTACCAGGACTTTTACCTGTCCGACCCGTTGCAACGGAACCCCCCACGGAACCCCCGC
GACACCCGCTCCCCAATTGCGTTAGAACAGCGGTGGATTGTCGGCTTCGTTGTGGGCCTTTTGAGCCGCT
TCCTGTTCTGCCGCACGCTCTTTCCTCGCCCGATAGCCGAGTCGCTTAACGGTGTCCAGATGCAGCCCGA
AATGTTTGGCCGTTTGCGGCCAAGAGTGGCCCTCGTCGTCGTGATAGGCGCGGATGCGTTCGCGGCGTGC
AGCCTGCTCGGCGAGCCACTCGCTGCGTTCCTGCGCCACGAGCCGGACGACGTGGCGTTCGGATAGTCCG
GTGATTCGAGCGCCTTCGGCGGCGGTCACGCGCCGCTTTTTGCGGACAGTCGGCTGCCGGTTGTAGCCGT
CGCTGTAGCCGTCGCTGTAGCCGTCGCTCATAGCAATGCCTCCATGGCTGACGCGGACTTTGCGCGCCGC
GCAACTGTGCTCGCCGCCGTGCGCGCTGCTGCGCCCTTCCGCGAGATGGCCGACTGGCGCGCACTGAGTG
TGGCCTCGTAGACCACGATCCCGTCCGCCCAAATGCGCGACTTGGTTGTGATCCAACGCCAAATGCTGTT
GGCGATGGCGCGGACCTCGCTGTCCGGTAGCGGTCCGGGACACACGTCGTTGCACGGGAATTCGGCGTTT
CGCGCGTGGCACTCGGCATAGATCGCGCGGCCGAGTCCGTCCACGTTCCGGGTCGGCAGGTAGATCCGCA
TGAGGGCGGGACGATAGGCCCACAACCTGACGGAATCGAACAGTGCGCAATTCCGCCCTAGCGGCGTCGG
AGCCGCTTTGTACGTGGTCTGCTGACGCCAGCGCGGCGGTGGCATGTTCGCGCCGAGCTCGGCCTCGATG
TGGCTGAGTGTGTAGAGATCTGAGTGGAGCCATTCCGTTTCCCAGGCGATGTGGCCGGGGTTTTTGGTCA
TGAGGCCTGAGTAACTGCGGTCGCCGTCGACGGCGCGCCGAAGGCCTTCGGCGCACGCCGCCATGTATGC
GAGCGGCTTACGCCGCGCGTATTCGGTGCGTGGAACAGGGGCGTTGAGTGCCCACACTGCGTGTGCGTGG
CCGTTGGCGCGATTGCCCACGATCGCGTTGGGCAGCGGATGGGACCCCCGGGCGCTGAGCGCTCGGAGCG
CTGCGTCTGGATGGTCTACGTCCACGACCAGCAGGTTTGCCAGCGCTGTTGGGTTCGCCTCGATGTACCG
GCGGCCTAGGGCCGACGCGCGGCTTTGGCGGTAGATCCCCTCGAGCAGATCGTCGCTTGCCAGCGGCCAG
TACGGCAGCCAGAGCTGCTCAAATTCGTCGGCGACGTGGCTCACGCTTGGTAGTAGACCACGATTAATCA
CCGGTGTATGGTCCGACACGAGCTCCAAGTCAGATATTTCGCTGAGGGGCCACCCCACAACTGCACACTC
CCCCGCTCTCCCGTCGAGCCCTGGTGGTGGAACACCAGCGACAGCCGAGCACCCCCAACCACCTGTACCA
ACCAGGAGGAACACATGCGTCGTTTCGAGGACGTTTCCGGGCCGCTGAGAGCCGCTGTGGCGGCCGTACA
CGCCGCCTTAGACCCGTTAGACCCCCTGCCGCCTGAATGCGCGGGTACGAGCCACACAGCGCCCGAACTT
ACGGAGCTGGTGGGCTCACCTGGCTTTATGGCGTACGAATCGGCTGTGTGCGACCTGTTGGGCGAGGTGA
GGTACGCGCTACTCACGCTGGCAAGGGCGACACAGCCGCCCCACCGAGCCCGCACGGCCGCGCGCGGTGT
CAACAACCGGGTGAGTCGTGCACACCAGCAGGTGTTCGAGGCTTGGCTCGAAGTGCAGGACATCGTGGCG
AACGCCGCCCGATGAGCCGCGCCTTACGCTGGCTGCCAGCCGTTCGCGGGCTGGTTGGTGCAGCGCGTCG
AGCGGTTAGAGGCCCTGCGGTGTTCCACCACCGCAGGCCTCGCCCTTTTTAAGGCTGAATTTGCTTGTCT
CCGAATCCAACTGGCTTGTCCAAGGGTGTATCTACGCTTAATCCAAAGTTCAAACGAGGGGATTACACAT
GACCAACTTCGAT
