>Addgene plasmid #20318 | pTE-10M0X | addgene partial sequence | sequence record 26010 | 20318 with pBluescriptKS
ATTTAATACTAGTGTTAACTATTTAATTGGGGACCCTAGAGGTCCCCTTTTTTATTTTAAAAATTTTTTC
AAGGGGACCTCTAGGGTCCCCAGCTGGCTAGCGAGTCATGAGGTCACCATGGTCATTAGGAGCCGCTCTC
GCACTTCAGCTGCTTCTCCAAGCCGCAGATGATCAGCTCCAGGCCGAACAAGAAGGCCGGCTCGGCGCCC
TGGTGGTCGAACAGCTCGATGGCCTGGCGCAGCAACGGCGGCATGCTGTCGGTGGTCGGGGTCTCGCGCT
CCTCCTTGGCGACCTGGTGCTCCTGGTCCTCCAACACGCAGCCCAGGGTGAAGTGGCCCACGGCCGACAG
GGCGTACAACGCGTTCTCCAGCGAGAAGCCCTGCTGGCACAGGAAGGCCAACTGGTTCTCCAGGGTCTCG
TACTGCTTCTCGGTCGGCCGGGTGCCCAGGTGCACCTTGGCGCCGTCGCGGTGGCTCAGCAAGGCGCAGC
GGAAGCTCTTGGCGTTGTTGCGCAGGAAGTCCTGCCAGCTCTCGCCCTCCAGCGGGCAGAAGTGGGTGTG
GTGGCGGTCCAACATCTCGATGGCCA
