>Addgene plasmid #20318 | pTE-10M0X | addgene partial sequence | sequence record 26011 | 20318 with pBR322ori-F 5'-GGGAAACGCCTGGTATCTTT
TCTGACTTGAGCGTCGATTTTTGTGATGCTCGTCAGGGGGGCGGAGCCTATGGAAAAACGCCAGCAACGC
GGCCTTTTTACGGTTCCTGGCCTTTTGCTGGCCTTTTGCTCACATGTTCTTTCCTGCGTTATCCCCTGAT
TCTGTGGATAACCGTATTACCGCCATGCATTAGTTATTAATAGTAATCAATTACGGGGTCATTAGTTCAT
AGCCCATATATGGAGTTCCGCGTTACATAACTTACGGTAAATGGCCCGCCTGGCTGACCGCCCAACGACC
CCCGCCCATTGACGTCAATAATGACGTATGTTCCCATAGTAACGCCAATAGGGACTTTCCATTGACGTCA
ATGGGTGGAGTATTTACGGTAAACTGCCCACTTGGCAGTACATCAAGTGTATCATATGCCAAGTACGCCC
CCTATTGACGTCAATGACGGTAAATGGCCCGCCTGGCATTATGCCCAGTACATGACCTTATGGGACTTTC
CTACTTGGCAGTACATCTACGTATTAGTCATCGCTATTACCATGGTGATGCGGTTTTGGCAGTACATCAA
TGGGCGTGGATA
